>Addgene plasmid #120186 | pCMV-GFP-CENPBpA-fixed-length-clone-8 | addgene full sequence | sequence record 274598 | Addgene NGS Result
AATCAATTACGGGGTCATTAGTTCATAGCCCATATATGGAGTTCCGCGTTACATAACTTACGGTAAATGG
CCCGCCTGGCTGACCGCCCAACGACCCCCGCCCATTGACGTCAATAATGACGTATGTTCCCATAGTAACG
CCAATAGGGACTTTCCATTGACGTCAATGGGTGGAGTATTTACGGTAAACTGCCCACTTGGCAGTACATC
AAGTGTATCATATGCCAAGTACGCCCCCTATTGACGTCAATGACGGTAAATGGCCCGCCTGGCATTATGC
CCAGTACATGACCTTATGGGACTTTCCTACTTGGCAGTACATCTACGTATTAGTCATCGCTATTACCATG
GTGATGCGGTTTTGGCAGTACATCAATGGGCGTGGATAGCGGTTTGACTCACGGGGATTTCCAAGTCTCC
ACCCCATTGACGTCAATGGGAGTTTGTTTTGGCACCAAAATCAACGGGACTTTCCAAAATGTCGTAACAA
CTCCGCCCCATTGACGCAAATGGGCGGTAGGCGTGTACGGTGGGAGGTCTATATAAGCAGAGCTGGTTTA
GTGAACCGTCAGATCCGCTAGCGCTACCGGACTCAGATCTCGAGCTCAAGCTTCGAATTCTGCAGTCGAC
GGTACCGCGGGCCCGGGATCCACCGGTCGCCACCATGGTGAGCAAGGGCGAGGAGCTGTTCACCGGGGTG
GTGCCCATCCTGGTCGAGCTGGACGGCGACGTAAACGGCCACAAGTTCAGCGTGTCCGGCGAGGGCGAGG
GCGATGCCACCTACGGCAAGCTGACCCTGAAGTTCATCTGCACCACCGGCAAGCTGCCCGTGCCCTGGCC
CACCCTCGTGACCACCCTGACCTACGGCGTGCAGTGCTTCAGCCGCTACCCCGACCACATGAAGCAGCAC
GACTTCTTCAAGTCCGCCATGCCCGAAGGCTACGTCCAGGAGCGCACCATCTTCTTCAAGGACGACGGCA
ACTACAAGACCCGCGCCGAGGTGAAGTTCGAGGGCGACACCCTGGTGAACCGCATCGAGCTGAAGGGCAT
CGACTTCAAGGAGGACGGCAACATCCTGGGGCACAAGCTGGAGTACAACTACAACAGCCACAACGTCTAT
ATCATGGCCGACAAGCAGAAGAACGGCATCAAGGTGAACTTCAAGATCCGCCACAACATCGAGGACGGCA
GCGTGCAGCTCGCCGACCACTACCAGCAGAACACCCCCATCGGCGACGGCCCCGTGCTGCTGCCCGACAA
CCACTACCTGAGCACCCAGTCCGCCCTGAGCAAAGACCCCAACGAGAAGCGCGATCACATGGTCCTGCTG
GAGTTCGTGACCGCCGCCGGGATCACTCTCGGCATGGACGAGCTGTACAAGTAAAGCGGCCGCACTCCTC
AGGTGCATGCCTCTCCTCCCTCTCTGGCAGGGCCCCATCCTGGGCAGAGGGGCCTGGGGCTGGGCCCAGA
GTCCAGCCGTCCAGCTGCTCCTTTCCCAGTTTGATTTCAATAAATCTGTCCACTCCCCCTTTTGTGGGGG
TGGACGTTTTAACAGCCAAGGGTGCATCCTTCATGGTCTGGGCTTGCGTCTGTCTTGGGGGACTTATTCG
TCCTGGCTCTCTTTGGTCCTTGCTCTGGTGGGACATGGAGGCAAGTGTTGAAGGCTGCCTATCAGAAGGT
GGTGGCTGGTGTGGCCAATGCCCTGGCTCACAAATACCACTGAGATCTTTTTCCCTCTGCCAAAAATTAT
GGGGACATCATGAAGCCCCTTGAGCATCTGACTTCTGGCTAATAAAGGAAATTTATTTTCATTGCAATAG
TGTGTTGGAATTTTTTGTGTCTCTCACTCGGAAGGACATATGGGAGGGCAAATCATTTAAAACATCAGAA
TGAGTATTTGGTTTAGAGTTTGGCAACATATGCCCATATGCTGGCTGCCATGAACAAAGGTTGGCTATAA
AGAGGTCATCAGTATATGAAACAGCCCCCTGCTGTCCATTCCTTATTCCATAGAAAAGCCTTGACTTGAG
GTTAGATTTTTTTTATATTTTGTTTTGTGTTATTTTTTTCTTTAACATCCCTAAAATTTTCCTTACATGT
TTTACTAGCCAGATTTTTCCTCCTCTCCTGACTACTCCCAGTCATAGCTGTCCCTCTTCTCTTATGGAGA
TCCCTCGACCTGCAGCCCAAGCTTGGCGTAATCATGGTCATAGCTGTTTCCTGTGTGAAATTGTTATCCG
CTCACAATTCCACACAACATACGAGCCGGAAGCATAAAGTGTAAAGCCTGGGGTGCCTAATGAGTGAGCT
AACTCACATTAATTGCGTTGCGCTCACTGCCCGCTTTCCAGTCGGGAAACCTGTCGTGCCAGCGGATCCG
CATCTCAATTAGTCAGCAACCATAGTCCCGCCCCTAACTCCGCCCATCCCGCCCCTAACTCCGCCCAGTT
CCGCCCATTCTCCGCCCCATGGCTGACTAATTTTTTTTATTTATGCAGAGGCCGAGGCCGCCTCGGCCTC
TGAGCTATTCCAGAAGTAGTGAGGAGGCTTTTTTGGAGGCCTAGGCTTTTGCAAAAAGCTAACTTGTTTA
TTGCAGCTTATAATGGTTACAAATAAAGCAATAGCATCACAAATTTCACAAATAAAGCATTTTTTTCACT
GCATTCTAGTTGTGGTTTGTCCAAACTCATCAATGTATCTTATCATGTCTGGATCCGCTGCATTAATGAA
TCGGCCAACGCGCGGGGAGAGGCGGTTTGCGTATTGGGCGCTCTTCCGCTTCCTCGCTCACTGACTCGCT
GCGCTCGGTCGTTCGGCTGCGGCGAGCGGTATCAGCTCACTCAAAGGCGGTAATACGGTTATCCACAGAA
TCAGGGGATAACGCAGGAAAGAACATGTGAGCAAAAGGCCAGCAAAAGGCCAGGAACCGTAAAAAGGCCG
CGTTGCTGGCGTTTTTCCATAGGCTCCGCCCCCCTGACGAGCATCACAAAAATCGACGCTCAAGTCAGAG
GTGGCGAAACCCGACAGGACTATAAAGATACCAGGCGTTTCCCCCTGGAAGCTCCCTCGTGCGCTCTCCT
GTTCCGACCCTGCCGCTTACCGGATACCTGTCCGCCTTTCTCCCTTCGGGAAGCGTGGCGCTTTCTCATA
GCTCACGCTGTAGGTATCTCAGTTCGGTGTAGGTCGTTCGCTCCAAGCTGGGCTGTGTGCACGAACCCCC
CGTTCAGCCCGACCGCTGCGCCTTATCCGGTAACTATCGTCTTGAGTCCAACCCGGTAAGACACGACTTA
TCGCCACTGGCAGCAGCCACTGGTAACAGGATTAGCAGAGCGAGGTATGTAGGCGGTGCTACAGAGTTCT
TGAAGTGGTGGCCTAACTACGGCTACACTAGAAGAACAGTATTTGGTATCTGCGCTCTGCTGAAGCCAGT
TACCTTCGGAAAAAGAGTTGGTAGCTCTTGATCCGGCAAACAAACCACCGCTGGTAGCGGTGGTTTTTTT
GTTTGCAAGCAGCAGATTACGCGCAGAAAAAAAGGATCTCAAGAAGATCCTTTGATCTTTTCTACGGGGT
CTGACGCTCAGTGGAACGAAAACTCACGTTAAGGGATTTTGGTCATGAGATTATCAAAAAGGATCTTCAC
CTAGATCCTTTTAAATTAAAAATGAAGTTTTAAATCAATCTAAAGTATATATGAGTAAACTTGGTCTGAC
AGTTACCAATGCTTAATCAGTGAGGCACCTATCTCAGCGATCTGTCTATTTCGTTCATCCATAGTTGCCT
GACTCCCCGTCGTGTAGATAACTACGATACGGGAGGGCTTACCATCTGGCCCCAGTGCTGCAATGATACC
GCGAGACCCACGCTCACCGGCTCCAGATTTATCAGCAATAAACCAGCCAGCCGGAAGGGCCGAGCGCAGA
AGTGGTCCTGCAACTTTATCCGCCTCCATCCAGTCTATTAATTGTTGCCGGGAAGCTAGAGTAAGTAGTT
CGCCAGTTAATAGTTTGCGCAACGTTGTTGCCATTGCTACAGGCATCGTGGTGTCACGCTCGTCGTTTGG
TATGGCTTCATTCAGCTCCGGTTCCCAACGATCAAGGCGAGTTACATGATCCCCCATGTTGTGCAAAAAA
GCGGTTAGCTCCTTCGGTCCTCCGATCGTTGTCAGAAGTAAGTTGGCCGCAGTGTTATCACTCATGGTTA
TGGCAGCACTGCATAATTCTCTTACTGTCATGCCATCCGTAAGATGCTTTTCTGTGACTGGTGAGTACTC
AACCAAGTCATTCTGAGAATAGTGTATGCGGCGACCGAGTTGCTCTTGCCCGGCGTCAATACGGGATAAT
ACCGCGCCACATAGCAGAACTTTAAAAGTGCTCATCATTGGAAAACGTTCTTCGGGGCGAAAACTCTCAA
GGATCTTACCGCTGTTGAGATCCAGTTCGATGTAACCCACTCGTGCACCCAACTGATCTTCAGCATCTTT
TACTTTCACCAGCGTTTCTGGGTGAGCAAAAACAGGAAGGCAAAATGCCGCAAAAAAGGGAATAAGGGCG
ACACGGAAATGTTGAATACTCATACTCTTCCTTTTTCAATATTATTGAAGCATTTATCAGGGTTATTGTC
TCATGAGCGGATACATATTTGAATGTATTTAGAAAAATAAACAAATAGGGGTTCCGCGCACATTTCCCCG
AAAAGTGCCACCTGGGTCGACATTGATTATTGACTAGTAATAGT
Features (pLannotate 1.2.2; 18 found; start..end, strand, type, name):
     47..350     +  enhancer       CMV enhancer: human cytomegalovirus immediate early enhancer
    351..554     +  promoter       CMV promoter: human cytomegalovirus (CMV) immediate early promoter
    577..657     +  misc_feature   MCS: multiple cloning site
    665..1384    +  CDS            EGFP: the original enhanced GFP (Yang et al., 1996) mammalian codon-optimized
   1589..1720    +  CDS            HBB (fragment): HBB_EULFU - Experimental evidence at protein level: Swiss-Prot protein existence level 1. Involved in oxygen transport from the lung to the various peripheral tissues. From Eulemur fulvus fulvus (Brown lemur).
   1791..1846    +  polyA_signal   β-globin poly(A) signal: rabbit β-globin polyadenylation signal (Gil and Proudfoot, 1987)
   2231..2247    -  protein_bind   lac operator: The lac repressor binds to the lac operator to inhibit transcription in E. coli. This inhibition can be relieved by adding lactose or isopropyl-β-D-thiogalactopyranoside (IPTG). lac repressor encoded by lacI
   2255..2285    -  promoter       lac promoter: promoter for the E. coli lac operon
   2300..2321    -  protein_bind   CAP binding site: CAP binding activates transcription in the presence of cAMP. E. coli catabolite activator protein
   2334..2373    -  CDS            lacI (fragment): lac repressor; lacI; The lac repressor binds to the lac operator to inhibit transcription in E. coli. This inhibition can be relieved by adding lactose or isopropyl-β-D-thiogalactopyranoside (IPTG).
   2380..2402    +  promoter       SV40 promoter (fragment): SV40 enhancer and early promoter
   2426..2561    +  rep_origin     SV40 ori: SV40 origin of replication
   2581..2715    +  polyA_signal   SV40 poly(A) signal: SV40 polyadenylation signal
   2717..2771    -  CDS            lacI (fragment): lac repressor; lacI; The lac repressor binds to the lac operator to inhibit transcription in E. coli. This inhibition can be relieved by adding lactose or isopropyl-β-D-thiogalactopyranoside (IPTG).
   2954..3542    -  rep_origin     ori: high-copy-number ColE1/pMB1/pBR322/pUC origin of replication
   3713..4573    -  CDS            AmpR: β-lactamase; bla; confers resistance to ampicillin, carbenicillin, and related antibiotics
   4574..4678    -  promoter       AmpR promoter: bla
   4709..4728    +  enhancer       CMV enhancer (fragment): human cytomegalovirus immediate early enhancer
