[The description below was written by a language model from this plasmid's Addgene catalogue record and pLannotate feature annotations shown in this document.]
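Description:
pCMV-GFP-CENPBpA-fixed-length-clone-8 is a 4.7 kb mammalian expression plasmid built on the pCMV-GFP backbone. It is one randomly picked member of the pCMV-GFP-CENPBpA-fixed-length library, which was made for a study of how 3'-end structures influence mammalian mRNA processing and stability. It is maintained in E. coli through a high-copy ColE1/pUC-type origin and selected with ampicillin via the β-lactamase gene and its own promoter. Remnants of a lac promoter/operator region and short lacI fragments are annotated in the backbone and appear to be cloning-vector carryover rather than functional elements.

The expression unit consists of the human cytomegalovirus immediate-early enhancer and promoter, a short multiple cloning site and an EGFP coding sequence. The catalogued insert is a 254 bp human CENPB polyadenylation site. The automated annotation does not label it, but an unannotated stretch of about 200 bp lies directly downstream of EGFP, which would place the insert in the reporter's 3' UTR, although the record does not state its coordinates. Beyond this gap sit a β-globin-derived fragment (matched by the software to a lemur HBB entry, most likely part of the globin 3' region) and the rabbit β-globin poly(A) signal, which could act as a downstream backup cleavage site. An SV40 origin with a partial SV40 promoter and an SV40 poly(A) signal are also present, the origin allowing episomal replication in cells expressing large T antigen.

The record does not say how clone 8 differs from other library members. It is best regarded as an individual representative of the library, usable as a GFP reporter of cleavage and polyadenylation at the CENPB site in transfected mammalian cells.
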