Addgene plasmid #120186: pCMV-GFP-CENPBpA-fixed-length-clone-8
Purpose: Randomly picked clone 8 of the pCMV-GFP-CENPBpA-fixed-length library
Depositing lab: David Bartel. Depositing organization: Whitehead Institute for Biomedical Research. Publication: Widespread Influence of 3'-End Structures on Mammalian mRNA Processing and Stability. Wu X, Bartel DP. Cell. 2017 May 18;169(5):905-917.e11. doi: 10.1016/j.cell.2017.04.036. PubMed 28525757.
Backbone
  Vector backbone: pCMV-GFP
  Vector type: Mammalian Expression
Growth in bacteria
  Bacterial resistance: Ampicillin, 100 μg/mL
  Growth temperature: 37°C
  Growth strain: DH5alpha
  Copy number: Unknown
Gene/Insert
  Gene/Insert name: CENPB poly(A) site
  Species: H. sapiens (human)
  Insert size (bp): 254
Terms and licenses: Academic/Nonprofit Terms; Industry Terms: Not Available to Industry
How to cite: pCMV-GFP-CENPBpA-fixed-length-clone-8 was a gift from David Bartel (Addgene plasmid # 120186 ; http://n2t.net/addgene:120186 ; RRID:Addgene_120186)
